>Addgene plasmid #111271 | pET-30a(+)-Syk-tSH2-PM | addgene full sequence | sequence record 215610 | Addgene NGS Result
ATCCGGATATAGTTCCTCCTTTCAGCAAAAAACCCCTCAAGACCCGTTTAGAGGCCCCAAGGGGTTATGC
TAGTTATTGCTCAGCGGTGGCAGCAGCCAACTCAGCTTCCTTTCGGGCTTTGTTAGCAGCCGGATCTCAG
TGGTGGTGGTGGTGGTGCTCGAGTTATTGTGCACCGATCTTCTGGCATGGTACCGTGAGGACTCTTAGTA
GCCCATCTGGCTTGTAAGAGTAATGTTCCACTAGCTGCCAGAGGGTGTCAAACTTCTTCCCCTCAGGAAT
GGAGAGCTTCCCGGTCTTGTCCCTGTCAATGCGGTAGTGCAATACTTTCCCTTCGTGCAGCAGGCACAGA
GCATAGGAGCCGCTGTTGTCTCTGGCCCTGATCAGGAATTTTCCATTGGTCTTTGACCCTATGAGGACCG
TCTGCTCTGATTCATCTCTGGAGATGTTGCCATGGAACCAGGGCATCTTCTCATGGGCCGTGGTGGCGAT
CAGCTTCTCCAGCTGGGGCTTCTGGCTGATGATGGCTTGCTCCAGAGCCTGGCCCTGAAGGTTCCAGGTC
TGTTTCACCTCTTCCCTGATGAGGTTCTCCTTCAGGTCCTCAAAGGGTCCGGTCTTGGGCTGTACTCCCG
GGGGCCGGTTGAAGGGCTTCTTAAGGAGGCAGATAAGGCCATCAGGTTCCTGGGAGTGGTAATGGCAGAG
GTCTGCTGGGCTGGCATGGGCCCTGCCCCCGGAGATGGCGTAGGTGCCATTAAGTTCCCTCTCGATGGTG
TAGTGGTGTGCCTTCCTGTTGTGAGCCACCGACAAAGCAAAACCACCCAGGTAATTGCGGCTCTGGCGTA
GCAGGTAGAGCCCATCGGTCATGCCTCCCTGGACCAGGTAGTCTTCAGCCTCTTCCCGGGTGATGTTGCC
AAAAAAGTAGGTCAGGTGGTTGGCGCTCATATGTATATCTCCTTCTTAAAGTTAAACAAAATTATTTCTA
GAGGGGAATTGTTATCCGCTCACAATTCCCCTATAGTGAGTCGTATTAATTTCGCGGGATCGAGATCGAT
CTCGATCCTCTACGCCGGACGCATCGTGGCCGGCATCACCGGCGCCACAGGTGCGGTTGCTGGCGCCTAT
ATCGCCGACATCACCGATGGGGAAGATCGGGCTCGCCACTTCGGGCTCATGAGCGCTTGTTTCGGCGTGG
GTATGGTGGCAGGCCCCGTGGCCGGGGGACTGTTGGGCGCCATCTCCTTGCATGCACCATTCCTTGCGGC
GGCGGTGCTCAACGGCCTCAACCTACTACTGGGCTGCTTCCTAATGCAGGAGTCGCATAAGGGAGAGCGT
CGAGATCCCGGACACCATCGAATGGCGCAAAACCTTTCGCGGTATGGCATGATAGCGCCCGGAAGAGAGT
CAATTCAGGGTGGTGAATGTGAAACCAGTAACGTTATACGATGTCGCAGAGTATGCCGGTGTCTCTTATC
AGACCGTTTCCCGCGTGGTGAACCAGGCCAGCCACGTTTCTGCGAAAACGCGGGAAAAAGTGGAAGCGGC
GATGGCGGAGCTGAATTACATTCCCAACCGCGTGGCACAACAACTGGCGGGCAAACAGTCGTTGCTGATT
GGCGTTGCCACCTCCAGTCTGGCCCTGCACGCGCCGTCGCAAATTGTCGCGGCGATTAAATCTCGCGCCG
ATCAACTGGGTGCCAGCGTGGTGGTGTCGATGGTAGAACGAAGCGGCGTCGAAGCCTGTAAAGCGGCGGT
GCACAATCTTCTCGCGCAACGCGTCAGTGGGCTGATCATTAACTATCCGCTGGATGACCAGGATGCCATT
GCTGTGGAAGCTGCCTGCACTAATGTTCCGGCGTTATTTCTTGATGTCTCTGACCAGACACCCATCAACA
GTATTATTTTCTCCCATGAAGACGGTACGCGACTGGGCGTGGAGCATCTGGTCGCATTGGGTCACCAGCA
AATCGCGCTGTTAGCGGGCCCATTAAGTTCTGTCTCGGCGCGTCTGCGTCTGGCTGGCTGGCATAAATAT
CTCACTCGCAATCAAATTCAGCCGATAGCGGAACGGGAAGGCGACTGGAGTGCCATGTCCGGTTTTCAAC
AAACCATGCAAATGCTGAATGAGGGCATCGTTCCCACTGCGATGCTGGTTGCCAACGATCAGATGGCGCT
GGGCGCAATGCGCGCCATTACCGAGTCCGGGCTGCGCGTTGGTGCGGACATCTCGGTAGTGGGATACGAC
GATACCGAAGACAGCTCATGTTATATCCCGCCGTTAACCACCATCAAACAGGATTTTCGCCTGCTGGGGC
AAACCAGCGTGGACCGCTTGCTGCAACTCTCTCAGGGCCAGGCGGTGAAGGGCAATCAGCTGTTGCCCGT
CTCACTGGTGAAAAGAAAAACCACCCTGGCGCCCAATACGCAAACCGCCTCTCCCCGCGCGTTGGCCGAT
TCATTAATGCAGCTGGCACGACAGGTTTCCCGACTGGAAAGCGGGCAGTGAGCGCAACGCAATTAATGTA
AGTTAGCTCACTCATTAGGCACCGGGATCTCGACCGATGCCCTTGAGAGCCTTCAACCCAGTCAGCTCCT
TCCGGTGGGCGCGGGGCATGACTATCGTCGCCGCACTTATGACTGTCTTCTTTATCATGCAACTCGTAGG
ACAGGTGCCGGCAGCGCTCTGGGTCATTTTCGGCGAGGACCGCTTTCGCTGGAGCGCGACGATGATCGGC
CTGTCGCTTGCGGTATTCGGAATCTTGCACGCCCTCGCTCAAGCCTTCGTCACTGGTCCCGCCACCAAAC
GTTTCGGCGAGAAGCAGGCCATTATCGCCGGCATGGCGGCCCCACGGGTGCGCATGATCGTGCTCCTGTC
GTTGAGGACCCGGCTAGGCTGGCGGGGTTGCCTTACTGGTTAGCAGAATGAATCACCGATACGCGAGCGA
ACGTGAAGCGACTGCTGCTGCAAAACGTCTGCGACCTGAGCAACAACATGAATGGTCTTCGGTTTCCGTG
TTTCGTAAAGTCTGGAAACGCGGAAGTCAGCGCCCTGCACCATTATGTTCCGGATCTGCATCGCAGGATG
CTGCTGGCTACCCTGTGGAACACCTACATCTGTATTAACGAAGCGCTGGCATTGACCCTGAGTGATTTTT
CTCTGGTCCCGCCGCATCCATACCGCCAGTTGTTTACCCTCACAACGTTCCAGTAACCGGGCATGTTCAT
CATCAGTAACCCGTATCGTGAGCATCCTCTCTCGTTTCATCGGTATCATTACCCCCATGAACAGAAATCC
CCCTTACACGGAGGCATCAGTGACCAAACAGGAAAAAACCGCCCTTAACATGGCCCGCTTTATCAGAAGC
CAGACATTAACGCTTCTGGAGAAACTCAACGAGCTGGACGCGGATGAACAGGCAGACATCTGTGAATCGC
TTCACGACCACGCTGATGAGCTTTACCGCAGCTGCCTCGCGCGTTTCGGTGATGACGGTGAAAACCTCTG
ACACATGCAGCTCCCGGAGACGGTCACAGCTTGTCTGTAAGCGGATGCCGGGAGCAGACAAGCCCGTCAG
GGCGCGTCAGCGGGTGTTGGCGGGTGTCGGGGCGCAGCCATGACCCAGTCACGTAGCGATAGCGGAGTGT
ATACTGGCTTAACTATGCGGCATCAGAGCAGATTGTACTGAGAGTGCACCATTGCGGTGTGAAATACCGC
ACAGATGCGTAAGGAGAAAATACCGCATCAGGCGCTCTTCCGCTTCCTCGCTCACTGACTCGCTGCGCTC
GGTCGTTCGGCTGCGGCGAGCGGTATCAGCTCACTCAAAGGCGGTAATACGGTTATCCACAGAATCAGGG
GATAACGCAGGAAAGAACATGTGAGCAAAAGGCCAGCAAAAGGCCAGGAACCGTAAAAAGGCCGCGTTGC
TGGCGTTTTTCCATAGGCTCCGCCCCCCTGACGAGCATCACAAAAATCGACGCTCAAGTCAGAGGTGGCG
AAACCCGACAGGACTATAAAGATACCAGGCGTTTCCCCCTGGAAGCTCCCTCGTGCGCTCTCCTGTTCCG
ACCCTGCCGCTTACCGGATACCTGTCCGCCTTTCTCCCTTCGGGAAGCGTGGCGCTTTCTCATAGCTCAC
GCTGTAGGTATCTCAGTTCGGTGTAGGTCGTTCGCTCCAAGCTGGGCTGTGTGCACGAACCCCCCGTTCA
GCCCGACCGCTGCGCCTTATCCGGTAACTATCGTCTTGAGTCCAACCCGGTAAGACACGACTTATCGCCA
CTGGCAGCAGCCACTGGTAACAGGATTAGCAGAGCGAGGTATGTAGGCGGTGCTACAGAGTTCTTGAAGT
GGTGGCCTAACTACGGCTACACTAGAAGGACAGTATTTGGTATCTGCGCTCTGCTGAAGCCAGTTACCTT
CGGAAAAAGAGTTGGTAGCTCTTGATCCGGCAAACAAACCACCGCTGGTAGCGGTGGTTTTTTTGTTTGC
AAGCAGCAGATTACGCGCAGAAAAAAAGGATCTCAAGAAGATCCTTTGATCTTTTCTACGGGGTCTGACG
CTCAGTGGAACGAAAACTCACGTTAAGGGATTTTGGTCATGAACAATAAAACTGTCTGCTTACATAAACA
GTAATACAAGGGGTGTTATGAGCCATATTCAACGGGAAACGTCTTGCTCTAGGCCGCGATTAAATTCCAA
CATGGATGCTGATTTATATGGGTATAAATGGGCTCGCGATAATGTCGGGCAATCAGGTGCGACAATCTAT
CGATTGTATGGGAAGCCCGATGCGCCAGAGTTGTTTCTGAAACATGGCAAAGGTAGCGTTGCCAATGATG
TTACAGATGAGATGGTCAGACTAAACTGGCTGACGGAATTTATGCCTCTTCCGACCATCAAGCATTTTAT
CCGTACTCCTGATGATGCATGGTTACTCACCACTGCGATCCCCGGGAAAACAGCATTCCAGGTATTAGAA
GAATATCCTGATTCAGGTGAAAATATTGTTGATGCGCTGGCAGTGTTCCTGCGCCGGTTGCATTCGATTC
CTGTTTGTAATTGTCCTTTTAACAGCGATCGCGTATTTCGTCTCGCTCAGGCGCAATCACGAATGAATAA
CGGTTTGGTTGATGCGAGTGATTTTGATGACGAGCGTAATGGCTGGCCTGTTGAACAAGTCTGGAAAGAA
ATGCATAAACTTTTGCCATTCTCACCGGATTCAGTCGTCACTCATGGTGATTTCTCACTTGATAACCTTA
TTTTTGACGAGGGGAAATTAATAGGTTGTATTGATGTTGGACGAGTCGGAATCGCAGACCGATACCAGGA
TCTTGCCATCCTATGGAACTGCCTCGGTGAGTTTTCTCCTTCATTACAGAAACGGCTTTTTCAAAAATAT
GGTATTGATAATCCTGATATGAATAAATTGCAGTTTCATTTGATGCTCGATGAGTTTTTCTAAGAATTAA
TTCATGAGCGGATACATATTTGAATGTATTTAGAAAAATAAACAAATAGGGGTTCCGCGCACATTTCCCC
GAAAAGTGCCACCTAAATTGTAAGCGTTAATATTTTGTTAAAATTCGCGTTAAATTTTTGTTAAATCAGC
TCATTTTTTAACCAATAGGCCGAAATCGGCAAAATCCCTTATAAATCAAAAGAATAGACCGAGATAGGGT
TGAGTGTTGTTCCAGTTTGGAACAAGAGTCCACTATTAAAGAACGTGGACTCCAACGTCAAAGG
[49 nt withheld, positions 5735-5783]
T
[91 nt withheld, positions 5785-5875]
G
[124 nt withheld, positions 5877-6000]
CCCATTCGCCA
Features (pLannotate 1.2.2; 19 found; start..end, strand, type, name):
     26..73      -  terminator     T7 terminator: transcription terminator for bacteriophage T7 RNA polymerase
     81..130     -  CDS            SET1 (fragment): solubility-enhancement tag derived from T7 phage gene 10B
    140..157     -  CDS            9xHis (fragment): 9xHis affinity tag
    167..937     -  CDS            Syk (fragment): KSYK_MOUSE - Also known as ptk72, Sykb. Experimental evidence at protein level: Swiss-Prot protein existence level 1. Non-receptor tyrosine kinase which mediates signal transduction downstream of a variety of transmembrane receptors including classical immunoreceptors like the B-cell receptor (BCR). Regulates several biological processes including innate and adaptive immunity, cell adhesion, osteoclast maturation, platelet activation and vascular development. Assembles into signaling complexes with activated receptors at the plasma membrane via interaction between its SH2 domains and the recep
    948..970     -  RBS            RBS: efficient ribosome binding site from bacteriophage T7 gene 10 (Olins and Rangwala, 1989)
    985..1009    -  protein_bind   lac operator: The lac repressor binds to the lac operator to inhibit transcription in E. coli. This inhibition can be relieved by adding lactose or isopropyl-β-D-thiogalactopyranoside (IPTG). lac repressor encoded by lacI
   1010..1028    -  promoter       T7 promoter: promoter for bacteriophage T7 RNA polymerase
   1054..1333    +  CDS            TcR (fragment): tetracycline efflux protein; tet; confers resistance to tetracycline
   1341..1418    +  promoter       lacI promoter: lacI
   1419..2501    +  CDS            lacI: lac repressor; lacI; The lac repressor binds to the lac operator to inhibit transcription in E. coli. This inhibition can be relieved by adding lactose or isopropyl-β-D-thiogalactopyranoside (IPTG).
   2514..2535    +  protein_bind   CAP binding site: CAP binding activates transcription in the presence of cAMP. E. coli catabolite activator protein
   2550..2841    +  CDS            TcR (fragment): tetracycline efflux protein; tet; confers resistance to tetracycline
   2913..3293    -  CDS            YPB1_ECOLX: Protein predicted: Swiss-Prot protein existence level 4. From Escherichia coli.
   3310..3501    +  CDS            rop: Rop protein, which maintains plasmids at low copy number; rop
   3603..3742    +  misc_feature   bom: basis of mobility region from pBR322
   3928..4516    -  rep_origin     ori: high-copy-number ColE1/pMB1/pBR322/pUC origin of replication
   4638..5453    +  CDS            KanR: aminoglycoside phosphotransferase; aph(3')-Ia; confers resistance to kanamycin in bacteria or G418 (Geneticin®) in eukaryotes
   5462..5519    -  promoter       AmpR promoter (fragment): bla
   5572..6000    -  rep_origin     f1 ori (sequence partly withheld): f1 bacteriophage origin of replication; arrow indicates direction of (+) strand synthesis
