[The description below was written by a language model from this plasmid's Addgene catalogue record and pLannotate feature annotations shown in this document.]
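Description:
pET-30a(+)-Syk-tSH2-PM is a bacterial expression plasmid built on the Novagen pET-30a(+) backbone for producing the tandem SH2 domain region of mouse spleen tyrosine kinase (Syk), residues Ser 8 to Gln 264, in E. coli. The fragment carries a Y130E substitution, a glutamate replacement intended to mimic phosphorylation of that tyrosine. The plasmid replicates from a pBR322-type ColE1 origin accompanied by the rop gene and bom site, which together generally keep copy number moderate (the catalogue lists copy number as unknown). It is selected with kanamycin through the aph(3')-Ia gene. An f1 origin is also present, and short tetracycline-resistance and AmpR promoter fragments annotated in the backbone are non-functional remnants.

The Syk insert, cloned between NdeI and XhoI, sits downstream of a T7 promoter with an adjacent lac operator and the phage T7 gene 10 ribosome binding site, and is followed by a T7 terminator. The plasmid-borne lacI gene supplies repressor, so transcription depends on T7 RNA polymerase from a DE3 lysogen and is induced with IPTG; the depositor specifies Rosetta 2 (DE3) as the expression host. Use of NdeI places the insert at the vector start codon, which would remove the N-terminal tag region of pET-30a. A His-tag coding segment is annotated just downstream of the insert, but the protein sequence supplied by the depositor ends at Gln 264, suggesting the product is untagged; the record does not state this explicitly. The associated work concerns allosteric regulation of Syk binding to receptor ITAM motifs, consistent with use of the purified protein for biophysical studies.
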