Addgene plasmid #111271: pET-30a(+)-Syk-tSH2-PM
Purpose: express murine Syk tandem SH2 domains (Ser 8 to Gln 264), with Y130E mutation to mimic phosphorylation, in E.coli strain Rosetta 2 (DE3)
Depositing lab: Carol Post. Depositing organization: Purdue University. Publication: Insights into the allosteric regulation of Syk association with receptor ITAM, a multi-state equilibrium. Feng C, Post CB. Phys Chem Chem Phys. 2016 Feb 17;18(8):5807-18. doi: 10.1039/c5cp05417f. PubMed 26468009.
Backbone
  Vector backbone: pET-30a(+)
  Backbone manufacturer: Novagen
  Backbone size w/o insert (bp): 5422
  Total vector size (bp): 6015
  Vector type: Bacterial Expression
Growth in bacteria
  Bacterial resistance: Kanamycin, 50 μg/mL
  Growth temperature: 37°C
  Growth strain: DH5alpha
  Copy number: Unknown
Gene/Insert
  Gene/Insert name: murine Syk tandem SH2 domains (Ser 8 to Gln 264), with Y130E mutation to mimic phosphorylation (alt name: Spleen tyrosine kinase)
  Species: M. musculus (mouse)
  Insert size (bp): 786
  Mutation: Y130E mutation to mimic phosphorylation
  GenBank ID: NP_035648
  Entrez Gene: Syk (a.k.a. Sykb)
  Promoter: T7 promoter
  Cloning method: Restriction Enzyme; 5′ cloning site Nde I (unknown if destroyed); 3′ cloning site Xho I (unknown if destroyed)
  Sequencing primers: 5′ T7 promoter; 3′ T7 terminator
Terms and licenses: Academic/Nonprofit Terms; Industry Terms: Not Available to Industry
Depositor comments: encoding the following protein sequence: MSANHLTYFFGNITREEAEDYLVQGGMTDGLYLLRQSRNYLGGFALSVAHNRKAHHYTIERELNGTYAISGGRAHASPADLCHYHSQEPDGLICLLKKPFNRPPGVQPKTGPFEDLKENLIREEVKQTWNLQGQALEQAIISQKPQLEKLIATTAHEKMPWFHGNISRDESEQTVLIGSKTNGKFLIRARDNSGSYALCLLHEGKVLHYRIDRDKTGKLSIPEGKKFDTLWQLVEHYSYKPDGLLRVLTVPCQKIGAQ
How to cite: pET-30a(+)-Syk-tSH2-PM was a gift from Carol Post (Addgene plasmid # 111271 ; http://n2t.net/addgene:111271 ; RRID:Addgene_111271)
